Addgene plasmid #144574: TFORF3098
Purpose: Lentiviral vector for overexpressing transcription factor ORFs with unique 24-bp barcodes. Barcodes facilitate identification of transcription factors in pooled screens.
Depositing lab: Feng Zhang. Depositing organization: Broad Institute. Publication: A transcription factor atlas of directed differentiation. Joung J, Ma S, Tay T, Geiger-Schuller KR, Kirchgatterer PC, Verdine VK, Guo B, Arias-Garcia MA, Allen WE, Singh A, Kuksenko O, Abudayyeh OO, Gootenberg JS, Fu Z, Macrae RK, Buenrostro JD, Regev A, Zhang F. Cell. 2023 Jan 5;186(1):209-229.e26. doi: 10.1016/j.cell.2022.11.026. PubMed 36608654.
Backbone
  Vector backbone: pLX_TRC317
  Backbone manufacturer: Broad Institute Genetic Perturbation Platform
  Backbone size w/o insert (bp): 8264
  Vector type: Mammalian Expression, Lentiviral
  Selectable markers: Puromycin
Growth in bacteria
  Bacterial resistance: Ampicillin, 100 μg/mL
  Growth temperature: 37°C
  Growth strain: NEB Stable
  Copy number: High Copy
Gene/Insert
  Gene/Insert name: ZNF467
  Species: H. sapiens (human)
  Insert size (bp): 1991
  Entrez Gene: ZNF467 (a.k.a. EZI, Zfp467)
  Promoter: EF1a
  Tag / fusion protein: V5 (C terminal on insert)
  Cloning method: Gateway Cloning
  Sequencing primers: 5′ GGGTGGAGACTGAAGTTAGGCCAG; 3′ CACATAGCGTAAAAGGAGCAACATAG
Resource information
  A portion of this plasmid was derived from a plasmid made by: Broad Institute Genetic Perturbation Platform
Terms and licenses: Academic/Nonprofit Terms; Industry Terms: Not Available to Industry
Depositor comments: NM_207336.2 Please test multiple small colonies in case of plasmid recombination. To make this collection available in a timely manner, a portion of this collection was not fully sequenced by Addgene. If an Addgene verified full plasmid sequence is not available, please contact us prior to placing an order to request the full sequence.
How to cite: TFORF3098 was a gift from Feng Zhang (Addgene plasmid # 144574 ; http://n2t.net/addgene:144574 ; RRID:Addgene_144574)
