[The description below was written by a language model from this plasmid's Addgene catalogue record and pLannotate feature annotations shown in this document.]
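Description:
TFORF3098 is a lentiviral mammalian expression plasmid built on the pLX_TRC317 backbone, carrying the human zinc-finger transcription factor ZNF467 as a barcoded open reading frame. It is one member of a large transcription factor ORF collection in which each clone bears a unique 24-bp barcode, so that the factor delivered to a cell can be identified in pooled overexpression screens. The barcode is not annotated as a separate feature in the table. In bacteria the plasmid is maintained through a high-copy ColE1/pUC-type origin and selected with ampicillin via β-lactamase. An f1 origin and remnants of a lac/lacZα cloning region flanked by T7 and T3 promoters are also present in the backbone. The depositor notes that the plasmid may recombine.

The viral cassette has a third-generation, self-inactivating layout. An RSV promoter drives a truncated HIV-1 5' LTR, followed by the Ψ packaging signal with a gag fragment, the Rev response element, a cPPT/CTS, and a ΔU3 3' LTR with a downstream SV40 polyadenylation signal. Within this unit, an SV40 early promoter/origin region drives puromycin N-acetyltransferase for selection of transduced mammalian cells. A separate EF-1α promoter constitutively drives ZNF467. The ORF was inserted by Gateway cloning and sits between attB1 and attB2 sites, followed by the C-terminal V5 epitope tag for detection. A WPRE downstream enhances transcript expression. The short U6 promoter, small t antigen and Rev matches in the annotation appear to be fragments rather than functional elements. The sequenced record of 10,255 nt agrees with the stated backbone and insert sizes.
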