Features (pLannotate 1.2.2; 34 found; start..end, strand, type, name):
      5..231     +  promoter       RSV promoter: Rous sarcoma virus enhancer/promoter
    232..412     +  LTR            5' LTR (truncated): truncated 5' long terminal repeat (LTR) from HIV-1
    459..584     +  misc_feature   HIV-1 Ψ: packaging signal of human immunodeficiency virus type 1
    568..931     +  CDS            HIV-1 gag (fragment): gag protein from human immunodeficiency virus 1; gag
   1077..1310    +  misc_feature   RRE: The Rev response element (RRE) of HIV-1 allows for Rev-dependent mRNA export from the nucleus to the cytoplasm.
   1687..1713    +  CDS            Rev (fragment): human immunodeficiency virus 1 (HIV-1) Rev protein; rev; enhances nuclear export of unspliced and incompletely spliced viral mRNAs
   1720..1743    +  promoter       SV40 promoter (fragment): SV40 early promoter
   1744..1815    +  promoter       SV40 promoter (fragment): SV40 enhancer and early promoter
   1839..1974    +  rep_origin     SV40 ori: SV40 origin of replication
   2020..2616    +  CDS            PuroR (fragment): puromycin N-acetyltransferase; pac from Streptomyces; confers resistance to puromycin
   2665..2782    +  misc_feature   cPPT/CTS: central polypurine tract and central termination sequence of HIV-1
   2847..2913    +  CDS            small t antigen (fragment): SV40 (simian virus 40) small t antigen
   2920..4098    +  promoter       EF-1α promoter: strong constitutive promoter for human elongation factor EF-1α
   4119..4136    +  protein_bind   attB1 (fragment): mutant version of attB; core recombination site for the Gateway® BP reaction BP Clonase™
   4142..5926    +  CDS            ZNF467: ZN467_HUMAN - Experimental evidence at protein level: Swiss-Prot protein existence level 1. Transcription factor that promotes adipocyte differentiation and suppresses osteoblast differentiation in the bone marrow. Enhances the osteoclast-supporting ability of stromal cells. Binds with STAT3 the consensus sequence 5'-CTTCTGGGAAGA-3' of the acute phase response element (APRE). Transactivates several promoters including FOS, OSM and PPARG. Recruits a histone deacetylase complex (By similarity). From Homo sapiens (Human).
   5929..5952    -  protein_bind   attB2: mutant version of attB; recombination site for the Gateway® BP reaction BP Clonase™
   5960..6001    +  CDS            V5 tag: epitope tag from simian virus 5
   6017..6070    +  promoter       U6 promoter (fragment): RNA polymerase III promoter for human U6 snRNA
   6112..6700    +  misc_feature   WPRE: woodchuck hepatitis virus posttranscriptional regulatory element
   6751..6770    +  misc_feature   cPPT/CTS (fragment): central polypurine tract and central termination sequence of HIV-1
   6772..7005    +  LTR            3' LTR (ΔU3): self-inactivating 3' long terminal repeat (LTR) from HIV-1
   7083..7204    +  polyA_signal   SV40 poly(A) signal: SV40 polyadenylation signal
   7244..7379    +  rep_origin     SV40 ori: SV40 origin of replication
   7400..7418    -  promoter       T7 promoter: promoter for bacteriophage T7 RNA polymerase
   7426..7581    +  CDS            lacZα (fragment): LacZα fragment of β-galactosidase; lacZ fragment
   7586..8014    +  rep_origin     f1 ori (sequence partly withheld): f1 bacteriophage origin of replication; arrow indicates direction of (+) strand synthesis
   8067..8171    +  promoter       AmpR promoter: bla
   8172..9032    +  CDS            AmpR: β-lactamase; bla; confers resistance to ampicillin, carbenicillin, and related antibiotics
   9203..9791    +  rep_origin     ori: high-copy-number ColE1/pMB1/pBR322/pUC origin of replication
   9974..10066   +  CDS            lacI (fragment): lac repressor; lacI; The lac repressor binds to the lac operator to inhibit transcription in E. coli. This inhibition can be relieved by adding lactose or isopropyl-β-D-thiogalactopyranoside (IPTG).
  10079..10100   +  protein_bind   CAP binding site: CAP binding activates transcription in the presence of cAMP. E. coli catabolite activator protein
  10115..10145   +  promoter       lac promoter: promoter for the E. coli lac operon
  10153..10169   +  protein_bind   lac operator: The lac repressor binds to the lac operator to inhibit transcription in E. coli. This inhibition can be relieved by adding lactose or isopropyl-β-D-thiogalactopyranoside (IPTG). lac repressor encoded by lacI
  10214..10232   +  promoter       T3 promoter: promoter for bacteriophage T3 RNA polymerase
>Addgene plasmid #144574 | TFORF3098 | addgene full sequence | sequence record 404278 | Addgene NGS Result
TTAATGTAGTCTTATGCAATACTCTTGTAGTCTTGCAACATGGTAACGATGAGTTAGCAACATGCCTTAC
AAGGAGAGAAAAAGCACCGTGCATGCCGATTGGTGGAAGTAAGGTGGTACGATCGTGCCTTATTAGGAAG
GCAACAGACGGGTCTGACATGGATTGGACGAACCACTGAATTGCCGCATTGCAGAGATATTGTATTTAAG
TGCCTAGCTCGATACATAAACGGGTCTCTCTGGTTAGACCAGATCTGAGCCTGGGAGCTCTCTGGCTAAC
TAGGGAACCCACTGCTTAAGCCTCAATAAAGCTTGCCTTGAGTGCTTCAAGTAGTGTGTGCCCGTCTGTT
GTGTGACTCTGGTAACTAGAGATCCCTCAGACCCTTTTAGTCAGTGTGGAAAATCTCTAGCAGTGGCGCC
CGAACAGGGACTTGAAAGCGAAAGGGAAACCAGAGGAGCTCTCTCGACGCAGGACTCGGCTTGCTGAAGC
GCGCACGGCAAGAGGCGAGGGGCGGCGACTGGTGAGTACGCCAAAAATTTTGACTAGCGGAGGCTAGAAG
GAGAGAGATGGGTGCGAGAGCGTCAGTATTAAGCGGGGGAGAATTAGATCGCGATGGGAAAAAATTCGGT
TAAGGCCAGGGGGAAAGAAAAAATATAAATTAAAACATATAGTATGGGCAAGCAGGGAGCTAGAACGATT
CGCAGTTAATCCTGGCCTGTTAGAAACATCAGAAGGCTGTAGACAAATACTGGGACAGCTACAACCATCC
CTTCAGACAGGATCAGAAGAACTTAGATCATTATATAATACAGTAGCAACCCTCTATTGTGTGCATCAAA
GGATAGAGATAAAAGACACCAAGGAAGCTTTAGACAAGATAGAGGAAGAGCAAAACAAAAGTAAGACCAC
CGCACAGCAAGCGGCCGCTGATCTTCAGACCTGGAGGAGGAGATATGAGGGACAATTGGAGAAGTGAATT
ATATAAATATAAAGTAGTAAAAATTGAACCATTAGGAGTAGCACCCACCAAGGCAAAGAGAAGAGTGGTG
CAGAGAGAAAAAAGAGCAGTGGGAATAGGAGCTTTGTTCCTTGGGTTCTTGGGAGCAGCAGGAAGCACTA
TGGGCGCAGCGTCAATGACGCTGACGGTACAGGCCAGACAATTATTGTCTGGTATAGTGCAGCAGCAGAA
CAATTTGCTGAGGGCTATTGAGGCGCAACAGCATCTGTTGCAACTCACAGTCTGGGGCATCAAGCAGCTC
CAGGCAAGAATCCTGGCTGTGGAAAGATACCTAAAGGATCAACAGCTCCTGGGGATTTGGGGTTGCTCTG
GAAAACTCATTTGCACCACTGCTGTGCCTTGGAATGCTAGTTGGAGTAATAAATCTCTGGAACAGATTTG
GAATCACACGACCTGGATGGAGTGGGACAGAGAAATTAACAATTACACAAGCTTAATACACTCCTTAATT
GAAGAATCGCAAAACCAGCAAGAAAAGAATGAACAAGAATTATTGGAATTAGATAAATGGGCAAGTTTGT
GGAATTGGTTTAACATAACAAATTGGCTGTGGTATATAAAATTATTCATAATGATAGTAGGAGGCTTGGT
AGGTTTAAGAATAGTTTTTGCTGTACTTTCTATAGTGAATAGAGTTAGGCAGGGATATTCACCATTATCG
TTTCAGACCCACCTCCCAACCCCGAGGGGACCCATGCATTGCATCTCAATTAGTCAGCAACCAGGTGTGG
AAAGTCCCCAGGCTCCCCAGCAGGCAGAAGTATGCAAAGCATGCGTCTCAATTAGTCAGCAACCATAGTC
CCGCCCCTAACTCCGCCCATCCCGCCCCTAACTCCGCCCAGTTCCGCCCATTCTCCGCCCCATGGCTGAC
TAATTTTTTTTATTTATGCAGAGGCCGAGGCCGCCTCGGCCTCTGAGCTATTCCAGAAGTAGTGAGGAGG
CTTTTTTGGAGGCCTAGGCTTTTGCAAAAAGCTTTCTAGAGGTACCACCGGAGCTTACCATGACCGAGTA
CAAGCCCACGGTGCGCCTCGCCACCCGCGACGACGTCCCCAGGGCCGTACGCACCCTCGCCGCCGCGTTC
GCCGACTACCCCGCCACGCGCCACACCGTCGATCCGGACCGCCACATCGAGCGGGTCACCGAGCTGCAAG
AACTCTTCCTCACGCGCGTCGGGCTCGACATCGGCAAGGTGTGGGTCGCGGACGACGGCGCCGCCGTGGC
GGTCTGGACCACGCCGGAGAGCGTCGAAGCGGGGGCGGTGTTCGCCGAGATCGGCCCGCGCATGGCCGAG
TTGAGCGGTTCCCGGCTGGCCGCGCAGCAACAGATGGAAGGCCTCCTGGCGCCGCACCGGCCCAAGGAGC
CCGCGTGGTTCCTGGCCACCGTCGGCGTCTCGCCCGACCACCAGGGCAAGGGTCTGGGCAGCGCCGTCGT
GCTCCCCGGAGTGGAGGCGGCCGAGCGCGCCGGGGTGCCCGCCTTCCTGGAGACCTCCGCGCCCCGCAAC
CTCCCCTTCTACGAGCGGCTCGGCTTCACCGTCACCGCCGACGTCGAGGTGCCCGAAGGACCGCGCACCT
GGTGCATGACCCGCAAGCCCGGTGCCAGTTAACGAATTCTAGATCTTGAGACAAATGGCAGTATTCATCC
ACAATTTTAAAAGAAAAGGGGGGATTGGGGGGTACAGTGCAGGGGAAAGAATAGTAGACATAATAGCAAC
AGACATACAAACTAAAGAATTACAAAAACAAATTACAAAAATTCAAAATTTTCGGGTTTATTACAGGGAC
AGCAGAGATCCACTTTGGCGCCGGCTCGAGGCCTGCAGGTGCAAAGATGGATAAAGTTTTAAACAGAGAG
GAATCTTTGCAGCTAATGGACCTTCTAGGTCTTGAAAGGAGTGGGAATTGGCTCCGGTGCCCGTCAGTGG
GCAGAGCGCACATCGCCCACAGTCCCCGAGAAGTTGGGGGGAGGGGTCGGCAATTGAACCGGTGCCTAGA
GAAGGTGGCGCGGGGTAAACTGGGAAAGTGATGTCGTGTACTGGCTCCGCCTTTTTCCCGAGGGTGGGGG
AGAACCGTATATAAGTGCAGTAGTCGCCGTGAACGTTCTTTTTCGCAACGGGTTTGCCGCCAGAACACAG
GTAAGTGCCGTGTGTGGTTCCCGCGGGCCTGGCCTCTTTACGGGTTATGGCCCTTGCGTGCCTTGAATTA
CTTCCACCTGGCTGCAGTACGTGATTCTTGATCCCGAGCTTCGGGTTGGAAGTGGGTGGGAGAGTTCGAG
GCCTTGCGCTTAAGGAGCCCCTTCGCCTCGTGCTTGAGTTGAGGCCTGGCCTGGGCGCTGGGGCCGCCGC
GTGCGAATCTGGTGGCACCTTCGCGCCTGTCTCGCTGCTTTCGATAAGTCTCTAGCCATTTAAAATTTTT
GATGACCTGCTGCGACGCTTTTTTTCTGGCAAGATAGTCTTGTAAATGCGGGCCAAGATCTGCACACTGG
TATTTCGGTTTTTGGGGCCGCGGGCGGCGACGGGGCCCGTGCGTCCCAGCGCACATGTTCGGCGAGGCGG
GGCCTGCGAGCGCGGCCACCGAGAATCGGACGGGGGTAGTCTCAAGCTGGCCGGCCTGCTCTGGTGCCTG
GCCTCGCGCCGCCGTGTATCGCCCCGCCCTGGGCGGCAAGGCTGGCCCGGTCGGCACCAGTTGCGTGAGC
GGAAAGATGGCCGCTTCCCGGCCCTGCTGCAGGGAGCTCAAAATGGAGGACGCGGCGCTCGGGAGAGCGG
GCGGGTGAGTCACCCACACAAAGGAAAAGGGCCTTTCCGTCCTCAGCCGTCGCTTCATGTGACTCCACGG
AGTACCGGGCGCCGTCCAGGCACCTCGATTAGTTCTCGAGCTTTTGGAGTACGTCGTCTTTAGGTTGGGG
GGAGGGGTTTTATGCGATGGAGTTTCCCCACACTGAGTGGGTGGAGACTGAAGTTAGGCCAGCTTGGCAC
TTGATGTAATTCTCCTTGGAATTTGCCCTTTTTGAGTTTGGATCTTGGTTCATTCTCAAGCCTCAGACAG
TGGTTCAAAGTTTTTTTCTTCCATTTCAGGTGTCGTGAGGCTAGCATCGATTGATCAACAAGTTTGTACA
AAAAAGTTGGCATGAGAGAGACCTTGGAGGCCCTCAGCTCCCTGGGATTCTCTGTGGGACAGCCAGAGAT
GGCCCCCCAAAGTGAGCCCAGGGAAGGATCCCATAATGCCCAGGAGCAGATGTCCTCTTCTAGGGAAGAG
AGAGCACTGGGGGTGTGCTCAGGGCACGAGGCCCCTACACCGGAGGAAGGTGCCCACACAGAACAAGCCG
AGGCTCCCTGCAGAGGCCAGGCGTGCTCAGCACAGAAGGCTCAGCCTGTGGGTACCTGCCCAGGAGAGGA
GTGGATGATTCGGAAGGTGAAGGTGGAGGACGAAGATCAGGAGGCAGAAGAGGAGGTCGAATGGCCCCAG
CATCTATCGTTACTTCCCAGCCCCTTTCCCGCGCCTGACCTGGGGCATCTGGCTGCCGCGTACAAACTGG
AGCCAGGGGCCCCGGGGGCACTGAGTGGGCTCGCGCTGTCTGGGTGGGGTCCGATGCCGGAGAAGCCCTA
CGGCTGCGGGGAGTGTGAGCGGCGCTTCCGGGACCAGCTGACGTTGCGACTGCACCAGCGGCTGCACCGG
GGCGAGGGCCCCTGCGCCTGCCCGGACTGCGGCCGCAGCTTCACGCAGCGCGCCCACATGCTACTGCATC
AGCGCAGCCACCGCGGCGAGCGGCCTTTCCCGTGCTCCGAGTGCGACAAGCGCTTCAGCAAGAAGGCCCA
TCTGACCCGCCACCTGCGCACGCACACGGGCGAGCGGCCCTACCCGTGCGCGGAGTGCGGCAAGCGCTTC
AGCCAGAAGATCCACCTGGGCTCGCACCAAAAGACCCACACCGGCGAGCGGCCCTTCCCCTGCACGGAAT
GCGAGAAGCGCTTTCGCAAGAAGACGCACTTGATTCGGCACCAGCGCATCCATACGGGCGAGAGGCCCTA
CCAGTGCGCACAGTGCGCACGCAGCTTCACGCACAAGCAGCACTTGGTGCGGCACCAAAGGGTGCACCAG
ACGGCCGGCCCGGCCAGGCCCTCTCCCGACTCGTCCGCTTCTCCTCATTCCACTGCCCCGTCCCCGACCC
CATCCTTTCCCGGGCCAAAGCCTTTCGCGTGCTCCGACTGCGGCTTGAGCTTCGGCTGGAAAAAGAACCT
CGCCACGCACCAGTGTCTGCACCGCAGCGAGGGTCGCCCCTTTGGGTGCGATGAGTGCGCACTGGGCGCC
ACCGTGGATGCCCCCGCCGCCAAGCCCCTGGCCAGCGCGCCTGGCGGACCGGGCTGCGGCCCAGGATCCG
ATCCCGTGGTGCCCCAGCGCGCCCCCTCGGGCGAGCGGTCCTTCTTCTGCCCGGACTGCGGGCGCGGCTT
CTCCCATGGGCAGCACCTGGCGCGGCACCCGCGCGTGCACACGGGCGAACGGCCCTTCGCCTGCACGCAG
TGTGACCGCCGCTTCGGCTCGCGGCCTAATCTGGTCGCCCACTCCAGGGCCCACAGCGGCGCCAGGCCTT
TCGCCTGCGCTCAGTGCGGCCGCCGCTTCAGCCGCAAGTCGCACCTGGGCCGCCACCAGGCGGTGCACAC
TGGCAGCCGCCCCCACGCCTGCGCCGTCTGCGCCCGCAGCTTCAGCTCCAAAACCAACCTAGTCCGCCAC
CAGGCGATCCACACAGGCTCCCGCCCCTTCTCCTGCCCGCAGTGCGGAAAGAGCTTCAGCCGCAAGACCC
ACCTGGTGCGGCACCAGCTCATTCACGGCGAAGCCGCCCACGCGGCCCCGGACGCCGCCCTTGCGGCCCC
AGCCTGGTCCGCTCCCCCCGAGGTGGCGCCGCCCCCGCTCTTCTTCTGCCCAACTTTCTTGTACAAAGTG
GTTGATATCGGTAAGCCTATCCCTAACCCTCTCCTCGGTCTCGATTCTACGTAGTAATGAACTAGTCCGT
AACTTGAAAGTATTTCGATTTCTTGGCTTTATATATCTTGTGGAAAGGACGAGAGGTTATGTATTCTAGG
AGATGGACGCGTTAAGTCGACAATCAACCTCTGGATTACAAAATTTGTGAAAGATTGACTGGTATTCTTA
ACTATGTTGCTCCTTTTACGCTATGTGGATACGCTGCTTTAATGCCTTTGTATCATGCTATTGCTTCCCG
TATGGCTTTCATTTTCTCCTCCTTGTATAAATCCTGGTTGCTGTCTCTTTATGAGGAGTTGTGGCCCGTT
GTCAGGCAACGTGGCGTGGTGTGCACTGTGTTTGCTGACGCAACCCCCACTGGTTGGGGCATTGCCACCA
CCTGTCAGCTCCTTTCCGGGACTTTCGCTTTCCCCCTCCCTATTGCCACGGCGGAACTCATCGCCGCCTG
CCTTGCCCGCTGCTGGACAGGGGCTCGGCTGTTGGGCACTGACAATTCCGTGGTGTTGTCGGGGAAATCA
TCGTCCTTTCCTTGGCTGCTCGCCTGTGTTGCCACCTGGATTCTGCGCGGGACGTCCTTCTGCTACGTCC
CTTCGGCCCTCAATCCAGCGGACCTTCCTTCCCGCGGCCTGCTGCCGGCTCTGCGGCCTCTTCCGCGTCT
TCGCCTTCGCCCTCAGACGAGTCGGATCTCCCTTTGGGCCGCCTCCCCGCGTCGACTTTAAGACCAATGA
CTTACAAGGCAGCTGTAGATCTTAGCCACTTTTTAAAAGAAAAGGGGGGACTGGAAGGGCTAATTCACTC
CCAACGAAGACAAGATCTGCTTTTTGCTTGTACTGGGTCTCTCTGGTTAGACCAGATCTGAGCCTGGGAG
CTCTCTGGCTAACTAGGGAACCCACTGCTTAAGCCTCAATAAAGCTTGCCTTGAGTGCTTCAAGTAGTGT
GTGCCCGTCTGTTGTGTGACTCTGGTAACTAGAGATCCCTCAGACCCTTTTAGTCAGTGTGGAAAATCTC
TAGCAGTACGTATAGTAGTTCATGTCATCTTATTATTCAGTATTTATAACTTGCAAAGAAATGAATATCA
GAGAGTGAGAGGAACTTGTTTATTGCAGCTTATAATGGTTACAAATAAAGCAATAGCATCACAAATTTCA
CAAATAAAGCATTTTTTTCACTGCATTCTAGTTGTGGTTTGTCCAAACTCATCAATGTATCTTATCATGT
CTGGCTCTAGCTATCCCGCCCCTAACTCCGCCCATCCCGCCCCTAACTCCGCCCAGTTCCGCCCATTCTC
CGCCCCATGGCTGACTAATTTTTTTTATTTATGCAGAGGCCGAGGCCGCCTCGGCCTCTGAGCTATTCCA
GAAGTAGTGAGGAGGCTTTTTTGGAGGCCTAGGGACGTACCCAATTCGCCCTATAGTGAGTCGTATTACG
CGCGCTCACTGGCCGTCGTTTTACAACGTCGTGACTGGGAAAACCCTGGCGTTACCCAACTTAATCGCCT
TGCAGCACATCCCCCTTTCGCCAGCTGGCGTAATAGCGAAGAGGCCCGCACCGATCGCCCTTCCCAACAG
TTGCGCAGCCTGAATGGCGAATGGG
[124 nt withheld, positions 7586-7709]
C
[91 nt withheld, positions 7711-7801]
A
[49 nt withheld, positions 7803-7851]
CCTTTGACGTTGGAGTCCACGTTCTTT
[37 nt withheld, positions 7879-7915]
ACCCTATCTCGGTCTATTCTTTTGATTTATAAGGGATTTTGCCGATTTCGGCCTATTGGTTAAAAAATGA
GCTGATTTAACAAAAATTTAACGCGAATTTTAACAAAATATTAACGCTTACAATTTAGGTGGCACTTTTC
GGGGAAATGTGCGCGGAACCCCTATTTGTTTATTTTTCTAAATACATTCAAATATGTATCCGCTCATGAG
ACAATAACCCTGATAAATGCTTCAATAATATTGAAAAAGGAAGAGTATGAGTATTCAACATTTCCGTGTC
GCCCTTATTCCCTTTTTTGCGGCATTTTGCCTTCCTGTTTTTGCTCACCCAGAAACGCTGGTGAAAGTAA
AAGATGCTGAAGATCAGTTGGGTGCACGAGTGGGTTACATCGAACTGGATCTCAACAGCGGTAAGATCCT
TGAGAGTTTTCGCCCCGAAGAACGTTTTCCAATGATGAGCACTTTTAAAGTTCTGCTATGTGGCGCGGTA
TTATCCCGTATTGACGCCGGGCAAGAGCAACTCGGTCGCCGCATACACTATTCTCAGAATGACTTGGTTG
AGTACTCACCAGTCACAGAAAAGCATCTTACGGATGGCATGACAGTAAGAGAATTATGCAGTGCTGCCAT
AACCATGAGTGATAACACTGCGGCCAACTTACTTCTGACAACGATCGGAGGACCGAAGGAGCTAACCGCT
TTTTTGCACAACATGGGGGATCATGTAACTCGCCTTGATCGTTGGGAACCGGAGCTGAATGAAGCCATAC
CAAACGACGAGCGTGACACCACGATGCCTGTAGCAATGGCAACAACGTTGCGCAAACTATTAACTGGCGA
ACTACTTACTCTAGCTTCCCGGCAACAATTAATAGACTGGATGGAGGCGGATAAAGTTGCAGGACCACTT
CTGCGCTCGGCCCTTCCGGCTGGCTGGTTTATTGCTGATAAATCTGGAGCCGGTGAGCGTGGGTCTCGCG
GTATCATTGCAGCACTGGGGCCAGATGGTAAGCCCTCCCGTATCGTAGTTATCTACACGACGGGGAGTCA
GGCAACTATGGATGAACGAAATAGACAGATCGCTGAGATAGGTGCCTCACTGATTAAGCATTGGTAACTG
TCAGACCAAGTTTACTCATATATACTTTAGATTGATTTAAAACTTCATTTTTAATTTAAAAGGATCTAGG
TGAAGATCCTTTTTGATAATCTCATGACCAAAATCCCTTAACGTGAGTTTTCGTTCCACTGAGCGTCAGA
CCCCGTAGAAAAGATCAAAGGATCTTCTTGAGATCCTTTTTTTCTGCGCGTAATCTGCTGCTTGCAAACA
AAAAAACCACCGCTACCAGCGGTGGTTTGTTTGCCGGATCAAGAGCTACCAACTCTTTTTCCGAAGGTAA
CTGGCTTCAGCAGAGCGCAGATACCAAATACTGTTCTTCTAGTGTAGCCGTAGTTAGGCCACCACTTCAA
GAACTCTGTAGCACCGCCTACATACCTCGCTCTGCTAATCCTGTTACCAGTGGCTGCTGCCAGTGGCGAT
AAGTCGTGTCTTACCGGGTTGGACTCAAGACGATAGTTACCGGATAAGGCGCAGCGGTCGGGCTGAACGG
GGGGTTCGTGCACACAGCCCAGCTTGGAGCGAACGACCTACACCGAACTGAGATACCTACAGCGTGAGCT
ATGAGAAAGCGCCACGCTTCCCGAAGGGAGAAAGGCGGACAGGTATCCGGTAAGCGGCAGGGTCGGAACA
GGAGAGCGCACGAGGGAGCTTCCAGGGGGAAACGCCTGGTATCTTTATAGTCCTGTCGGGTTTCGCCACC
TCTGACTTGAGCGTCGATTTTTGTGATGCTCGTCAGGGGGGCGGAGCCTATGGAAAAACGCCAGCAACGC
GGCCTTTTTACGGTTCCTGGCCTTTTGCTGGCCTTTTGCTCACATGTTCTTTCCTGCGTTATCCCCTGAT
TCTGTGGATAACCGTATTACCGCCTTTGAGTGAGCTGATACCGCTCGCCGCAGCCGAACGACCGAGCGCA
GCGAGTCAGTGAGCGAGGAAGCGGAAGAGCGCCCAATACGCAAACCGCCTCTCCCCGCGCGTTGGCCGAT
TCATTAATGCAGCTGGCACGACAGGTTTCCCGACTGGAAAGCGGGCAGTGAGCGCAACGCAATTAATGTG
AGTTAGCTCACTCATTAGGCACCCCAGGCTTTACACTTTATGCTTCCGGCTCGTATGTTGTGTGGAATTG
TGAGCGGATAACAATTTCACACAGGAAACAGCTATGACCATGATTACGCCAAGCGCGCAATTAACCCTCA
CTAAAGGGAACAAAAGCTGGAGCTGCAAGC
