>Addgene plasmid #144574 | TFORF3098 | depositor partial sequence | sequence record 285837 | Insert
ATCGATTGATCAACAAGTTTGTACAAAAAAGTTGGCATGAGAGAGACCTTGGAGGCCCTCAGCTCCCTGG
GATTCTCTGTGGGACAGCCAGAGATGGCCCCCCAAAGTGAGCCCAGGGAAGGATCCCATAATGCCCAGGA
GCAGATGTCCTCTTCTAGGGAAGAGAGAGCACTGGGGGTGTGCTCAGGGCACGAGGCCCCTACACCGGAG
GAAGGTGCCCACACAGAACAAGCCGAGGCTCCCTGCAGAGGCCAGGCGTGCTCAGCACAGAAGGCTCAGC
CTGTGGGTACCTGCCCAGGAGAGGAGTGGATGATTCGGAAGGTGAAGGTGGAGGACGAAGATCAGGAGGC
AGAAGAGGAGGTCGAATGGCCCCAGCATCTATCGTTACTTCCCAGCCCCTTTCCCGCGCCTGACCTGGGG
CATCTGGCTGCCGCGTACAAACTGGAGCCAGGGGCCCCGGGGGCACTGAGTGGGCTCGCGCTGTCTGGGT
GGGGTCCGATGCCGGAGAAGCCCTACGGCTGCGGGGAGTGTGAGCGGCGCTTCCGGGACCAGCTGACGTT
GCGACTGCACCAGCGGCTGCACCGGGGCGAGGGCCCCTGCGCCTGCCCGGACTGCGGCCGCAGCTTCACG
CAGCGCGCCCACATGCTACTGCATCAGCGCAGCCACCGCGGCGAGCGGCCTTTCCCGTGCTCCGAGTGCG
ACAAGCGCTTCAGCAAGAAGGCCCATCTGACCCGCCACCTGCGCACGCACACGGGCGAGCGGCCCTACCC
GTGCGCGGAGTGCGGCAAGCGCTTCAGCCAGAAGATCCACCTGGGCTCGCACCAAAAGACCCACACCGGC
GAGCGGCCCTTCCCCTGCACGGAATGCGAGAAGCGCTTTCGCAAGAAGACGCACTTGATTCGGCACCAGC
GCATCCATACGGGCGAGAGGCCCTACCAGTGCGCACAGTGCGCACGCAGCTTCACGCACAAGCAGCACTT
GGTGCGGCACCAAAGGGTGCACCAGACGGCCGGCCCGGCCAGGCCCTCTCCCGACTCGTCCGCTTCTCCT
CATTCCACTGCCCCGTCCCCGACCCCATCCTTTCCCGGGCCAAAGCCTTTCGCGTGCTCCGACTGCGGCT
TGAGCTTCGGCTGGAAAAAGAACCTCGCCACGCACCAGTGTCTGCACCGCAGCGAGGGTCGCCCCTTTGG
GTGCGATGAGTGCGCACTGGGCGCCACCGTGGATGCCCCCGCCGCCAAGCCCCTGGCCAGCGCGCCTGGC
GGACCGGGCTGCGGCCCAGGATCCGATCCCGTGGTGCCCCAGCGCGCCCCCTCGGGCGAGCGGTCCTTCT
TCTGCCCGGACTGCGGGCGCGGCTTCTCCCATGGGCAGCACCTGGCGCGGCACCCGCGCGTGCACACGGG
CGAACGGCCCTTCGCCTGCACGCAGTGTGACCGCCGCTTCGGCTCGCGGCCTAATCTGGTCGCCCACTCC
AGGGCCCACAGCGGCGCCAGGCCTTTCGCCTGCGCTCAGTGCGGCCGCCGCTTCAGCCGCAAGTCGCACC
TGGGCCGCCACCAGGCGGTGCACACTGGCAGCCGCCCCCACGCCTGCGCCGTCTGCGCCCGCAGCTTCAG
CTCCAAAACCAACCTAGTCCGCCACCAGGCGATCCACACAGGCTCCCGCCCCTTCTCCTGCCCGCAGTGC
GGAAAGAGCTTCAGCCGCAAGACCCACCTGGTGCGGCACCAGCTCATTCACGGCGAAGCCGCCCACGCGG
CCCCGGACGCCGCCCTTGCGGCCCCAGCCTGGTCCGCTCCCCCCGAGGTGGCGCCGCCCCCGCTCTTCTT
CTGCCCAACTTTCTTGTACAAAGTGGTTGATATCGGTAAGCCTATCCCTAACCCTCTCCTCGGTCTCGAT
TCTACGTAGTAATGAACTAGTCCGTAACTTGAAAGTATTTCGATTTCTTGGCTTTATATATCTTGTGGAA
AGGACGAGAGGTTATGTATTCTAGGAGATGG
