>Addgene plasmid #144574 | TFORF3098 | depositor partial sequence | sequence record 285838 | Barcode
GAGGTTATGTATTCTAGGAGATGG
